>Addgene plasmid #174874 | eSpCas9-EF-5Wnk1 | addgene full sequence | sequence record 345205 | Addgene NGS Result
TTGAGATCCTTTTTTTCTGCGCGTAATCTGCTGCTTGCAAACAAAAAAACCACCGCTACCAGCGGTGGTT
TGTTTGCCGGATCAAGAGCTACCAACTCTTTTTCCGAAGGTAACTGGCTTCAGCAGAGCGCAGATACCAA
ATACTGTTCTTCTAGTGTAGCCGTAGTTAGGCCACCACTTCAAGAACTCTGTAGCACCGCCTACATACCT
CGCTCTGCTAATCCTGTTACCAGTGGCTGCTGCCAGTGGCGATAAGTCGTGTCTTACCGGGTTGGACTCA
AGACGATAGTTACCGGATAAGGCGCAGCGGTCGGGCTGAACGGGGGGTTCGTGCACACAGCCCAGCTTGG
AGCGAACGACCTACACCGAACTGAGATACCTACAGCGTGAGCTATGAGAAAGCGCCACGCTTCCCGAAGG
GAGAAAGGCGGACAGGTATCCGGTAAGCGGCAGGGTCGGAACAGGAGAGCGCACGAGGGAGCTTCCAGGG
GGAAACGCCTGGTATCTTTATAGTCCTGTCGGGTTTCGCCACCTCTGACTTGAGCGTCGATTTTTGTGAT
GCTCGTCAGGGGGGCGGAGCCTATGGAAAAACGCCAGCAACGCGGCCTTTTTACGGTTCCTGGCCTTTTG
CTGGCCTTTTGCTCACATGTGAGGGCCTATTTCCCATGATTCCTTCATATTTGCATATACGATACAAGGC
TGTTAGAGAGATAATTGGAATTAATTTGACTGTAAACACAAAGATATTAGTACAAAATACGTGACGTAGA
AAGTAATAATTTCTTGGGTAGTTTGCAGTTTTAAAATTATGTTTTAAAATGGACTATCATATGCTTACCG
TAACTTGAAAGTATTTCGATTTCTTGGCTTTATATATCTTGTGGAAAGGACGAAACACCGGGTGCCGCCG
AGAAGCAAAGGTTTAAGAGCTATGCTGGAAACAGCATAGCAAGTTTAAATAAGGCTAGTCCGTTATCAAC
TTGAAAAAGTGGCACCGAGTCGGTGCTTTTTTGTTTTAGAGCTAGAAATAGCAAGTTAAAATAAGGCTAG
TCCGTTTTTAGCGCGTGCGCCAATTCTGCAGACAAATGGCTCTAGAGGTACCCGTTACATAACTTACGGT
AAATGGCCCGCCTGGCTGACCGCCCAACGACCCCCGCCCATTGACGTCAATAGTAACGCCAATAGGGACT
TTCCATTGACGTCAATGGGTGGAGTATTTACGGTAAACTGCCCACTTGGCAGTACATCAAGTGTATCATA
TGCCAAGTACGCCCCCTATTGACGTCAATGACGGTAAATGGCCCGCCTGGCATTGTGCCCAGTACATGAC
CTTATGGGACTTTCCTACTTGGCAGTACATCTACGTATTAGTCATCGCTATTACCATGGTCGAGGTGAGC
CCCACGTTCTGCTTCACTCTCCCCATCTCCCCCCCCTCCCCACCCCCAATTTTGTATTTATTTATTTTTT
AATTATTTTGTGCAGCGATGGGGGCGGGGGGGGGGGGGGGGGGCGGGGCGAGGCGGAGAGGTGCGGCGGC
AGCCAATCAGAGCGGCGCGCTCCGAAAGTTTCCTTTTATGGCGAGGCGGCGGCGGCGGCGGCCCTATAAA
AAGCGAAGCGCGCGGCGGGCGGGAGTCGCTGCGCGCTGCCTTCGCCCCGTGCCCCGCTCCGCCGCCGCCT
CGCGCCGCCCGCCCCGGCTCTGACTGACCGCGTTACTCCCACAGGTGAGCGGGCGGGACGGCCCTTCTCC
TCCGGGCTGTAATTAGCTGAGCAAGAGGTAAGGGTTTAAGGGATGGTTGGTTGGTGGGGTATTAATGTTT
AATTACCTGGAGCACCTGCCTGAAATCACTTTTTTTCAGGTTGGACCGGTGCCACCATGGACTATAAGGA
CCACGACGGAGACTACAAGGATCATGATATTGATTACAAAGACGATGACGATAAGATGGCCCCAAAGAAG
AAGCGGAAGGTCGGTATCCACGGAGTCCCAGCAGCCGACAAGAAGTACAGCATCGGCCTGGACATCGGCA
CCAACTCTGTGGGCTGGGCCGTGATCACCGACGAGTACAAGGTGCCCAGCAAGAAATTCAAGGTGCTGGG
CAACACCGACCGGCACAGCATCAAGAAGAACCTGATCGGAGCCCTGCTGTTCGACAGCGGCGAAACAGCC
GAGGCCACCCGGCTGAAGAGAACCGCCAGAAGAAGATACACCAGACGGAAGAACCGGATCTGCTATCTGC
AAGAGATCTTCAGCAACGAGATGGCCAAGGTGGACGACAGCTTCTTCCACAGACTGGAAGAGTCCTTCCT
GGTGGAAGAGGATAAGAAGCACGAGCGGCACCCCATCTTCGGCAACATCGTGGACGAGGTGGCCTACCAC
GAGAAGTACCCCACCATCTACCACCTGAGAAAGAAACTGGTGGACAGCACCGACAAGGCCGACCTGCGGC
TGATCTATCTGGCCCTGGCCCACATGATCAAGTTCCGGGGCCACTTCCTGATCGAGGGCGACCTGAACCC
CGACAACAGCGACGTGGACAAGCTGTTCATCCAGCTGGTGCAGACCTACAACCAGCTGTTCGAGGAAAAC
CCCATCAACGCCAGCGGCGTGGACGCCAAGGCCATCCTGTCTGCCAGACTGAGCAAGAGCAGACGGCTGG
AAAATCTGATCGCCCAGCTGCCCGGCGAGAAGAAGAATGGCCTGTTCGGAAACCTGATTGCCCTGAGCCT
GGGCCTGACCCCCAACTTCAAGAGCAACTTCGACCTGGCCGAGGATGCCAAACTGCAGCTGAGCAAGGAC
ACCTACGACGACGACCTGGACAACCTGCTGGCCCAGATCGGCGACCAGTACGCCGACCTGTTTCTGGCCG
CCAAGAACCTGTCCGACGCCATCCTGCTGAGCGACATCCTGAGAGTGAACACCGAGATCACCAAGGCCCC
CCTGAGCGCCTCTATGATCAAGAGATACGACGAGCACCACCAGGACCTGACCCTGCTGAAAGCTCTCGTG
CGGCAGCAGCTGCCTGAGAAGTACAAAGAGATTTTCTTCGACCAGAGCAAGAACGGCTACGCCGGCTACA
TTGACGGCGGAGCCAGCCAGGAAGAGTTCTACAAGTTCATCAAGCCCATCCTGGAAAAGATGGACGGCAC
CGAGGAACTGCTCGTGAAGCTGAACAGAGAGGACCTGCTGCGGAAGCAGCGGACCTTCGACAACGGCAGC
ATCCCCCACCAGATCCACCTGGGAGAGCTGCACGCCATTCTGCGGCGGCAGGAAGATTTTTACCCATTCC
TGAAGGACAACCGGGAAAAGATCGAGAAGATCCTGACCTTCCGCATCCCCTACTACGTGGGCCCTCTGGC
CAGGGGAAACAGCAGATTCGCCTGGATGACCAGAAAGAGCGAGGAAACCATCACCCCCTGGAACTTCGAG
GAAGTGGTGGACAAGGGCGCTTCCGCCCAGAGCTTCATCGAGCGGATGACCAACTTCGATAAGAACCTGC
CCAACGAGAAGGTGCTGCCCAAGCACAGCCTGCTGTACGAGTACTTCACCGTGTATAACGAGCTGACCAA
AGTGAAATACGTGACCGAGGGAATGAGAAAGCCCGCCTTCCTGAGCGGCGAGCAGAAAAAGGCCATCGTG
GACCTGCTGTTCAAGACCAACCGGAAAGTGACCGTGAAGCAGCTGAAAGAGGACTACTTCAAGAAAATCG
AGTGCTTCGACTCCGTGGAAATCTCCGGCGTGGAAGATCGGTTCAACGCCTCCCTGGGCACATACCACGA
TCTGCTGAAAATTATCAAGGACAAGGACTTCCTGGACAATGAGGAAAACGAGGACATTCTGGAAGATATC
GTGCTGACCCTGACACTGTTTGAGGACAGAGAGATGATCGAGGAACGGCTGAAAACCTATGCCCACCTGT
TCGACGACAAAGTGATGAAGCAGCTGAAGCGGCGGAGATACACCGGCTGGGGCAGGCTGAGCCGGAAGCT
GATCAACGGCATCCGGGACAAGCAGTCCGGCAAGACAATCCTGGATTTCCTGAAGTCCGACGGCTTCGCC
AACAGAAACTTCATGCAGCTGATCCACGACGACAGCCTGACCTTTAAAGAGGACATCCAGAAAGCCCAGG
TGTCCGGCCAGGGCGATAGCCTGCACGAGCACATTGCCAATCTGGCCGGCAGCCCCGCCATTAAGAAGGG
CATCCTGCAGACAGTGAAGGTGGTGGACGAGCTCGTGAAAGTGATGGGCCGGCACAAGCCCGAGAACATC
GTGATCGAAATGGCCAGAGAGAACCAGACCACCCAGAAGGGACAGAAGAACAGCCGCGAGAGAATGAAGC
GGATCGAAGAGGGCATCAAAGAGCTGGGCAGCCAGATCCTGAAAGAACACCCCGTGGAAAACACCCAGCT
GCAGAACGAGAAGCTGTACCTGTACTACCTGCAGAATGGGCGGGATATGTACGTGGACCAGGAACTGGAC
ATCAACCGGCTGTCCGACTACGATGTGGACCATATCGTGCCTCAGAGCTTTCTGGCCGACGACTCCATCG
ACAACAAGGTGCTGACCAGAAGCGACAAGAACCGGGGCAAGAGCGACAACGTGCCCTCCGAAGAGGTCGT
GAAGAAGATGAAGAACTACTGGCGGCAGCTGCTGAACGCCAAGCTGATTACCCAGAGAAAGTTCGACAAT
CTGACCAAGGCCGAGAGAGGCGGCCTGAGCGAACTGGATAAGGCCGGCTTCATCAAGAGACAGCTGGTGG
AAACCCGGCAGATCACAAAGCACGTGGCACAGATCCTGGACTCCCGGATGAACACTAAGTACGACGAGAA
TGACAAGCTGATCCGGGAAGTGAAAGTGATCACCCTGAAGTCCAAGCTGGTGTCCGATTTCCGGAAGGAT
TTCCAGTTTTACAAAGTGCGCGAGATCAACAACTACCACCACGCCCACGACGCCTACCTGAACGCCGTCG
TGGGAACCGCCCTGATCAAAAAGTACCCTGCGCTGGAAAGCGAGTTCGTGTACGGCGACTACAAGGTGTA
CGACGTGCGGAAGATGATCGCCAAGAGCGAGCAGGAAATCGGCAAGGCTACCGCCAAGTACTTCTTCTAC
AGCAACATCATGAACTTTTTCAAGACCGAGATTACCCTGGCCAACGGCGAGATCCGGAAGGCGCCTCTGA
TCGAGACAAACGGCGAAACCGGGGAGATCGTGTGGGATAAGGGCCGGGATTTTGCCACCGTGCGGAAAGT
GCTGAGCATGCCCCAAGTGAATATCGTGAAAAAGACCGAGGTGCAGACAGGCGGCTTCAGCAAAGAGTCT
ATCCTGCCCAAGAGGAACAGCGATAAGCTGATCGCCAGAAAGAAGGACTGGGACCCTAAGAAGTACGGCG
GCTTCGACAGCCCCACCGTGGCCTATTCTGTGCTGGTGGTGGCCAAAGTGGAAAAGGGCAAGTCCAAGAA
ACTGAAGAGTGTGAAAGAGCTGCTGGGGATCACCATCATGGAAAGAAGCAGCTTCGAGAAGAATCCCATC
GACTTTCTGGAAGCCAAGGGCTACAAAGAAGTGAAAAAGGACCTGATCATCAAGCTGCCTAAGTACTCCC
TGTTCGAGCTGGAAAACGGCCGGAAGAGAATGCTGGCCTCTGCCGGCGAACTGCAGAAGGGAAACGAACT
GGCCCTGCCCTCCAAATATGTGAACTTCCTGTACCTGGCCAGCCACTATGAGAAGCTGAAGGGCTCCCCC
GAGGATAATGAGCAGAAACAGCTGTTTGTGGAACAGCACAAGCACTACCTGGACGAGATCATCGAGCAGA
TCAGCGAGTTCTCCAAGAGAGTGATCCTGGCCGACGCTAATCTGGACAAAGTGCTGTCCGCCTACAACAA
GCACCGGGATAAGCCCATCAGAGAGCAGGCCGAGAATATCATCCACCTGTTTACCCTGACCAATCTGGGA
GCCCCTGCCGCCTTCAAGTACTTTGACACCACCATCGACCGGAAGAGGTACACCAGCACCAAAGAGGTGC
TGGACGCCACCCTGATCCACCAGAGCATCACCGGCCTGTACGAGACACGGATCGACCTGTCTCAGCTGGG
AGGCGACAAAAGGCCGGCGGCCACGAAAAAGGCCGGCCAGGCAAAAAAGAAAAAGTAAGAATTCCTAGAG
CTCGCTGATCAGCCTCGACTGTGCCTTCTAGTTGCCAGCCATCTGTTGTTTGCCCCTCCCCCGTGCCTTC
CTTGACCCTGGAAGGTGCCACTCCCACTGTCCTTTCCTAATAAAATGAGGAAATTGCATCGCATTGTCTG
AGTAGGTGTCATTCTATTCTGGGGGGTGGGGTGGGGCAGGACAGCAAGGGGGAGGATTGGGAAGAGAATA
GCAGGCATGCTGGGGAGCGGCCGCAGGAACCCCTAGTGATGGAGTTGGCCACTCCCTCTCTGCGCGCTCG
CTCGCTCACTGAGGCCGGGCGACCAAAGGTCGCCCGACGCCCGGGCTTTGCCCGGGCGGCCTCAGTGAGC
GAGCGAGCGCGCAGCTGCCTGCAGGGGCGCCTGATGCGGTATTTTCTCCTTACGCATCTGTGCGGTATTT
CACACCGCATA
[95 nt withheld, positions 6592-6686]
T
[46 nt withheld, positions 6688-6733]
C
[141 nt withheld, positions 6735-6875]
CCTTTGACGTTGGAGTCCACGTTCTTT
[37 nt withheld, positions 6903-6939]
ACTCTATCTCGGGCTATTCTTTTGATTTATAAGGGATTTTGCCGATTTCGGTCTATTGGTTAAAAAATGA
GCTGATTTAACAAAAATTTAACGCGAATTTTAACAAAATATTAACGTTTACAATTTTATGGTGCACTCTC
AGTACAATCTGCTCTGATGCCGCATAGTTAAGCCAGCCCCGACACCCGCCAACACCCGCTGACGCGCCCT
GACGGGCTTGTCTGCTCCCGGCATCCGCTTACAGACAAGCTGTGACCGTCTCCGGGAGCTGCATGTGTCA
GAGGTTTTCACCGTCATCACCGAAACGCGCGAGACGAAAGGGCCTCGTGATACGCCTATTTTTATAGGTT
AATGTCATGATAATAATGGTTTCTTAGACGTCAGGTGGCACTTTTCGGGGAAATGTGCGCGGAACCCCTA
TTTGTTTATTTTTCTAAATACATTCAAATATGTATCCGCTCATGAGACAATAACCCTGATAAATGCTTCA
ATAATATTGAAAAAGGAAGAGTATGAGTATTCAACATTTCCGTGTCGCCCTTATTCCCTTTTTTGCGGCA
TTTTGCCTTCCTGTTTTTGCTCACCCAGAAACGCTGGTGAAAGTAAAAGATGCTGAAGATCAGTTGGGTG
CACGAGTGGGTTACATCGAACTGGATCTCAACAGCGGTAAGATCCTTGAGAGTTTTCGCCCCGAAGAACG
TTTTCCAATGATGAGCACTTTTAAAGTTCTGCTATGTGGCGCGGTATTATCCCGTATTGACGCCGGGCAA
GAGCAACTCGGTCGCCGCATACACTATTCTCAGAATGACTTGGTTGAGTACTCACCAGTCACAGAAAAGC
ATCTTACGGATGGCATGACAGTAAGAGAATTATGCAGTGCTGCCATAACCATGAGTGATAACACTGCGGC
CAACTTACTTCTGACAACGATCGGAGGACCGAAGGAGCTAACCGCTTTTTTGCACAACATGGGGGATCAT
GTAACTCGCCTTGATCGTTGGGAACCGGAGCTGAATGAAGCCATACCAAACGACGAGCGTGACACCACGA
TGCCTGTAGCAATGGCAACAACGTTGCGCAAACTATTAACTGGCGAACTACTTACTCTAGCTTCCCGGCA
ACAATTAATAGACTGGATGGAGGCGGATAAAGTTGCAGGACCACTTCTGCGCTCGGCCCTTCCGGCTGGC
TGGTTTATTGCTGATAAATCTGGAGCCGGTGAGCGTGGAAGCCGCGGTATCATTGCAGCACTGGGGCCAG
ATGGTAAGCCCTCCCGTATCGTAGTTATCTACACGACGGGGAGTCAGGCAACTATGGATGAACGAAATAG
ACAGATCGCTGAGATAGGTGCCTCACTGATTAAGCATTGGTAACTGTCAGACCAAGTTTACTCATATATA
CTTTAGATTGATTTAAAACTTCATTTTTAATTTAAAAGGATCTAGGTGAAGATCCTTTTTGATAATCTCA
TGACCAAAATCCCTTAACGTGAGTTTTCGTTCCACTGAGCGTCAGACCCCGTAGAAAAGATCAAAGGATC
TTC
Features (pLannotate 1.2.2; 19 found; start..end, strand, type, name):
      1..589     +  rep_origin     ori: high-copy-number ColE1/pMB1/pBR322/pUC origin of replication
    651..891     +  promoter       U6 promoter: RNA polymerase III promoter for human U6 snRNA
    939..1006    +  misc_RNA       tracrRNA (fragment): trans-activating CRISPR RNA for the Streptococcus pyogenes CRISPR/Cas9 system
   1013..1056    +  misc_RNA       gRNA scaffold (fragment): guide RNA scaffold for the Streptococcus pyogenes CRISPR/Cas9 system
   1103..1388    +  enhancer       CMV enhancer: human cytomegalovirus immediate early enhancer; contains an 18-bp deletion relative to the standard CMV enhancer
   1390..1511    +  promoter       chicken β-actin promoter (fragment): No description available
   1505..1631    +  promoter       chicken β-actin promoter (fragment): No description available
   1632..1859    +  intron         hybrid intron: hybrid between chicken β-actin (CBA) and minute virus of mice (MMV) introns (Gray et al., 2011)
   1997..3598    +  CDS            Cas9(N): N-terminal portion of Streptococcus pyogenes Cas9 (Zetsche et al., 2015)
   3599..6097    +  CDS            Cas9(C): C-terminal portion of Streptococcus pyogenes Cas9 (Zetsche et al., 2015)
   6098..6145    +  CDS            nucleoplasmin NLS: bipartite nuclear localization signal from nucleoplasmin
   6179..6290    +  polyA_signal   bGH poly(A) signal: bovine growth hormone polyadenylation signal
   6395..6535    +  repeat_region  AAV2 ITR: inverted terminal repeat of adeno-associated virus serotype 2 inverted
   6540..6591    -  misc_feature   bom (fragment): basis of mobility region from pBR322
   6610..7065    +  rep_origin     f1 ori (sequence partly withheld): f1 bacteriophage origin of replication; arrow indicates direction of (+) strand synthesis
   7066..7115    -  misc_feature   bom (fragment): basis of mobility region from pBR322
   7217..7252    -  CDS            rop (fragment): Rop protein, which maintains plasmids at low copy number; rop
   7347..7451    +  promoter       AmpR promoter: bla
   7452..8312    +  CDS            AmpR: β-lactamase; bla; confers resistance to ampicillin, carbenicillin, and related antibiotics
