[The description below was written by a language model from this plasmid's Addgene catalogue record and pLannotate feature annotations shown in this document.]
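Description:
eSpCas9-EF-5Wnk1 is an all-in-one mammalian CRISPR expression plasmid built on the eSpCas9(1.1) backbone, which carries an enhanced-specificity variant of Streptococcus pyogenes Cas9. It is propagated in E. coli as a high-copy plasmid through a ColE1/pUC-type origin and selected with ampicillin via the β-lactamase gene. An f1 phage origin and a single annotated AAV2 inverted terminal repeat are also present as backbone remnants, so the record does not suggest the plasmid is meant for viral packaging. The catalogue lists the vector at about 8.5 kb, slightly longer than the 8,482 nt sequenced record.

Two expression units sit in tandem. A human U6 RNA polymerase III promoter drives a single guide RNA whose spacer, cloned between BbsI sites that were destroyed in the process, targets mouse Wnk1 (WNK lysine deficient protein kinase 1). The depositor replaced the standard scaffold with the optimized sgRNA(F+E) design, which probably explains why the annotation software recognises the scaffold only as tracrRNA and gRNA scaffold fragments. Downstream, a hybrid promoter made of the CMV enhancer, chicken β-actin promoter and a hybrid CBA/MVM intron drives the Cas9 coding sequence. This is annotated as adjoining N- and C-terminal portions that together form one continuous open reading frame, ending in a nucleoplasmin nuclear localization signal and followed by a bovine growth hormone polyadenylation signal.

The stated purpose is to generate Wnk1 STREAMING-tag knock-in cells: the plasmid supplies the nuclease and guide that cut the mouse Wnk1 locus. The knock-in tag sequence itself is not part of this construct and would presumably come from a separate donor, which the record does not describe.
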