Addgene plasmid #174874: eSpCas9-EF-5Wnk1
Purpose: CRISPR vector for generating Wnk1 STREAMING-tag KI cell
Depositing lab: Hiroshi Ochiai. Depositing organization: Hiroshima University. Publication: STREAMING-tag system reveals spatiotemporal relationships between transcriptional regulatory factors and transcriptional activity. Ohishi H, Shimada S, Uchino S, Li J, Sato Y, Shintani M, Owada H, Ohkawa Y, Pertsinidis A, Yamamoto T, Kimura H, Ochiai H. Nat Commun. 2022 Dec 20;13(1):7672. doi: 10.1038/s41467-022-35286-2. PubMed 36539402.
Backbone
  Vector backbone: eSpCas9(1.1)
  Backbone manufacturer: Feng Zhang
  Total vector size (bp): 8519
  Modifications to backbone: We applied an optimized sgRNA design (sgRNA(F+E)) (Chen et al., Cell, 2013).
  Vector type: CRISPR
Growth in bacteria
  Bacterial resistance: Ampicillin, 100 μg/mL
  Growth temperature: 37°C
  Growth strain: DH5alpha
  Copy number: High Copy
Gene/Insert
  Gene/Insert name: sgRNA for mouse Wnk1 (alt name: Wnk1 WNK lysine deficient protein kinase 1 (Mus musculus))
  gRNA/shRNA sequence: GGTGCCGCCGAGAAGCAAAG
  Species: Synthetic
  Entrez Gene: Wnk1 (a.k.a. 6430573H23Rik, EG406236, Hsn2, Prkwnk1, mKIAA0344)
  Cloning method: Restriction Enzyme; 5′ cloning site BbsI (destroyed during cloning); 3′ cloning site BbsI (destroyed during cloning)
  Sequencing primers: 5′ LKO1_5_primer
Terms and licenses: Academic/Nonprofit Terms; Industry Terms: Not Available to Industry
How to cite: eSpCas9-EF-5Wnk1 was a gift from Hiroshi Ochiai (Addgene plasmid # 174874 ; http://n2t.net/addgene:174874 ; RRID:Addgene_174874)
